Addgene plasmid #166071: pNSU299_CPR1_2
Purpose: Plasmid for constituive spCas9 expression and tet-inducible expression of an sgRNA targeting an intergenic site near CPR1 for double stranded break formation in yeast.
Depositing lab: Rebecca Burgess. Depositing organization: Stevenson University.
Backbone
  Vector backbone: pRS414
  Backbone manufacturer: Smith JD et al 2016. PMID 26956608
  Vector type: Yeast Expression, CRISPR
  Selectable markers: TRP1
Growth in bacteria
  Bacterial resistance: Ampicillin, 100 μg/mL
  Growth temperature: 37°C
  Growth strain: DH5alpha
  Copy number: High Copy
Gene/Insert
  Gene/Insert name: Intergenic region near CPR1
  gRNA/shRNA sequence: CTTAACAGGCATAACCTAGG
  Species: S. cerevisiae (budding yeast)
  Promoter: Tet-inducible
  Cloning method: Gibson Cloning
Resource information
  A portion of this plasmid was derived from a plasmid made by: Jim Haber/Neal Sugawara
Terms and licenses: Academic/Nonprofit Terms; Industry Terms: Not Available to Industry
Depositor comments: gRNA Binding Coordinates: chrIV: 768328-768347 (+ strand) This is a yeast integration plasmid, and should be linearized with BstZ17I (or elsewhere within the TRP1 gene) before transformation for integration into Chromosome V of the yeast genome Addgene QC identified a G>C difference at the terminal nucleotide of the gRNA compared to the expected sequence. The depositing lab does not know if this difference is of functional consequence.
How to cite: pNSU299_CPR1_2 was a gift from Rebecca Burgess (Addgene plasmid # 166071 ; http://n2t.net/addgene:166071 ; RRID:Addgene_166071)
