[The description below was written by a language model from this plasmid's Addgene catalogue record and pLannotate feature annotations shown in this document.]
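Description:
pNSU299_CPR1_2 is a yeast CRISPR plasmid that combines constitutive Streptococcus pyogenes Cas9 expression with tetracycline-inducible expression of a single guide RNA, so that a double-strand break can be triggered at a chosen time in Saccharomyces cerevisiae. The catalogue lists pRS414 as the backbone. However, the feature table shows no CEN/ARS element, and the depositor describes the plasmid as an integrating construct that is linearized within TRP1 before transformation. The depositor gives chromosome V as the integration site. In E. coli it replicates from a high-copy ColE1/pUC-type origin and is selected with ampicillin through the bla gene. In yeast, TRP1 provides tryptophan prototrophy. An f1 origin and remnants of pBluescript-type sequence (lac promoter and operator, lacZα fragment, T3 and T7 promoters) are also annotated.

Cas9 is driven by the TEF1 promoter and ends at the CYC1 terminator. The sgRNA cassette places the spacer and the S. pyogenes guide scaffold between the RPR1 (RNase P RNA) promoter and the RPR1 terminator. A TetR coding sequence is carried on the same plasmid. Together with the catalogue's "Tet-inducible" promoter entry, this implies that TetR represses guide transcription until tetracycline or a related inducer is added, although no tet operator is annotated separately. Short fragments annotated as TIM9 and NNR2 lie upstream of TetR and may be yeast regulatory sequence for it, but the record does not say so.

The guide targets an intergenic site near CPR1 on chromosome IV. Repository sequencing found a G-to-C difference at the terminal nucleotide of the guide compared with the expected sequence, and the depositing lab does not know whether this affects function.
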