Features (pLannotate 1.2.2; 27 found; start..end, strand, type, name):
     71..218     -  promoter       TRP1 promoter: S. cerevisiae TRP1
    357..406     -  misc_feature   bom (fragment): basis of mobility region from pBR322
    508..543     -  CDS            rop (fragment): Rop protein, which maintains plasmids at low copy number; rop
    638..742     +  promoter       AmpR promoter: bla
    743..1603    +  CDS            AmpR: β-lactamase; bla; confers resistance to ampicillin, carbenicillin, and related antibiotics
   1774..2362    +  rep_origin     ori: high-copy-number ColE1/pMB1/pBR322/pUC origin of replication
   2422..2828    +  promoter       RPR1 promoter: RPR1; promoter for the S. cerevisiae RNase P RNA gene
   2850..2925    +  misc_RNA       gRNA scaffold: guide RNA scaffold for the Streptococcus pyogenes CRISPR/Cas9 system
   2938..3000    +  terminator     RPR1 terminator: transcription terminator for the S. cerevisiae RNase P RNA gene
   3133..3375    -  CDS            TIM9 (fragment): TIM9_YEAST - Experimental evidence at protein level: Swiss-Prot protein existence level 1. Mitochondrial intermembrane chaperone that participates in the import and insertion of multi-pass transmembrane proteins into the mitochondrial inner membrane. Also required for the transfer of beta- barrel precursors from the TOM complex to the sorting and assembly machinery (SAM complex) of the outer membrane. Acts as a chaperone-like protein that protects the hydrophobic precursors from aggregation and guide them through the mitochondrial intermembrane space. Compared to TIM10, it may have a strong st
   3385..3609    +  CDS            NNR2 (fragment): NNRD_YEAST - Experimental evidence at protein level: Swiss-Prot protein existence level 1. Catalyzes the dehydration of the S-form of NAD(P)HX at the expense of ATP, which is converted to ADP. Together with NAD(P)HX epimerase, which catalyzes the epimerization of the S- and R-forms, the enzyme allows the repair of both epimers of NAD(P)HX, a damaged form of NAD(P)H that is a result of enzymatic or heat-dependent hydration. From Saccharomyces cerevisiae (strain ATCC 204508 / S288c) (Baker's yeast).
   4135..4758    +  CDS            TetR: tetracycline repressor TetR; tetR from transposon Tn10; TetR binds to the tetracycline operator tetO to inhibit transcription. This inhibition can be relieved by adding tetracycline or doxycycline.
   5163..5282    +  rep_origin     RSF ori (fragment): Plasmids containing the RSF 1030 origin of replication can be propagated in E. coli cells that contain additional plasmids with compatible origins.
   5284..5376    +  CDS            lacI (fragment): lac repressor; lacI; The lac repressor binds to the lac operator to inhibit transcription in E. coli. This inhibition can be relieved by adding lactose or isopropyl-β-D-thiogalactopyranoside (IPTG).
   5389..5410    +  protein_bind   CAP binding site: CAP binding activates transcription in the presence of cAMP. E. coli catabolite activator protein
   5425..5455    +  promoter       lac promoter: promoter for the E. coli lac operon
   5459..5481    +  protein_bind   lac operator (fragment): The lac repressor binds to the lac operator to inhibit transcription in E. coli. This inhibition can be relieved by adding lactose or isopropyl-β-D-thiogalactopyranoside (IPTG). lac repressor encoded by lacI
   5524..5542    +  promoter       T3 promoter: promoter for bacteriophage T3 RNA polymerase
   5560..5958    +  promoter       TEF1 promoter: S. cerevisiae TEF1; promoter for EF-1α
   5962..5985    +  misc_feature   MCS (fragment): pBluescript multiple cloning site
   5990..10093   +  CDS            cas9: CAS9_STRP1 - Also known as csn1 From Streptococcus pyogenes serotype M1.
  10142..10389   +  terminator     CYC1 terminator: S. cerevisiae CYC1; transcription terminator for CYC1
  10408..10426   -  promoter       T7 promoter: promoter for bacteriophage T7 RNA polymerase
  10434..10589   +  CDS            lacZα (fragment): LacZα fragment of β-galactosidase; lacZ fragment
  10593..11021   +  rep_origin     f1 ori (sequence partly withheld): f1 bacteriophage origin of replication; arrow indicates direction of (+) strand synthesis
  11049..11100   -  misc_feature   bom (fragment): basis of mobility region from pBR322
  11151..70      -  CDS            TRP1 (across the origin): phosphoribosylanthranilate isomerase, required for tryptophan biosynthesis; S. cerevisiae TRP1; yeast auxotrophic marker
>Addgene plasmid #166071 | pNSU299_CPR1_2 | addgene full sequence | sequence record 330355 | Addgene NGS Result
CCTCTGTGCTCTGCAAGCCGCAAACTTTCACCAATGGACCAGAACTACCTGTGAAATTAATAACAGACAT
ACTCCAAGCTGCCTTTGTGTGCTTAATCACGTATACTCACGTGCTCAATAGTCACCAATGCCCTCCCTCT
TGGCCCTCTCCTTTTCTTTTTTCGACCGAATTAATTCTTAATCGGCAAAAAAAGAAAAGCTCCGGATCAA
GATTGTACGTAAGGTGACAAGCTATTTTTCAATAAAGAATATCTTCCACTACTGCCATCTGGCGTCATAA
CTGCAAAGTACACATATATTACGATGCTGTTCTATTAAATGCTTCCTATATTATATATATAGTAATGTCG
TTGATCTATGGTGCACTCTCAGTACAATCTGCTCTGATGCCGCATAGTTAAGCCAGCCCCGACACCCGCC
AACACCCGCTGACGCGCCCTGACGGGCTTGTCTGCTCCCGGCATCCGCTTACAGACAAGCTGTGACCGTC
TCCGGGAGCTGCATGTGTCAGAGGTTTTCACCGTCATCACCGAAACGCGCGAGACGAAAGGGCCTCGTGA
TACGCCTATTTTTATAGGTTAATGTCATGATAATAATGGTTTCTTAGACGTCAGGTGGCACTTTTCGGGG
AAATGTGCGCGGAACCCCTATTTGTTTATTTTTCTAAATACATTCAAATATGTATCCGCTCATGAGACAA
TAACCCTGATAAATGCTTCAATAATATTGAAAAAGGAAGAGTATGAGTATTCAACATTTCCGTGTCGCCC
TTATTCCCTTTTTTGCGGCATTTTGCCTTCCTGTTTTTGCTCACCCAGAAACGCTGGTGAAAGTAAAAGA
TGCTGAAGATCAGTTGGGTGCACGAGTGGGTTACATCGAACTGGATCTCAACAGCGGTAAGATCCTTGAG
AGTTTTCGCCCCGAAGAACGTTTTCCAATGATGAGCACTTTTAAAGTTCTGCTATGTGGCGCGGTATTAT
CCCGTATTGACGCCGGGCAAGAGCAACTCGGTCGCCGCATACACTATTCTCAGAATGACTTGGTTGAGTA
CTCACCAGTCACAGAAAAGCATCTTACGGATGGCATGACAGTAAGAGAATTATGCAGTGCTGCCATAACC
ATGAGTGATAACACTGCGGCCAACTTACTTCTGACAACGATCGGAGGACCGAAGGAGCTAACCGCTTTTT
TGCACAACATGGGGGATCATGTAACTCGCCTTGATCGTTGGGAACCGGAGCTGAATGAAGCCATACCAAA
CGACGAGCGTGACACCACGATGCCTGTAGCAATGGCAACAACGTTGCGCAAACTATTAACTGGCGAACTA
CTTACTCTAGCTTCCCGGCAACAATTAATAGACTGGATGGAGGCGGATAAAGTTGCAGGACCACTTCTGC
GCTCGGCCCTTCCGGCTGGCTGGTTTATTGCTGATAAATCTGGAGCCGGTGAGCGTGGGTCTCGCGGTAT
CATTGCAGCACTGGGGCCAGATGGTAAGCCCTCCCGTATCGTAGTTATCTACACGACGGGGAGTCAGGCA
ACTATGGATGAACGAAATAGACAGATCGCTGAGATAGGTGCCTCACTGATTAAGCATTGGTAACTGTCAG
ACCAAGTTTACTCATATATACTTTAGATTGATTTAAAACTTCATTTTTAATTTAAAAGGATCTAGGTGAA
GATCCTTTTTGATAATCTCATGACCAAAATCCCTTAACGTGAGTTTTCGTTCCACTGAGCGTCAGACCCC
GTAGAAAAGATCAAAGGATCTTCTTGAGATCCTTTTTTTCTGCGCGTAATCTGCTGCTTGCAAACAAAAA
AACCACCGCTACCAGCGGTGGTTTGTTTGCCGGATCAAGAGCTACCAACTCTTTTTCCGAAGGTAACTGG
CTTCAGCAGAGCGCAGATACCAAATACTGTTCTTCTAGTGTAGCCGTAGTTAGGCCACCACTTCAAGAAC
TCTGTAGCACCGCCTACATACCTCGCTCTGCTAATCCTGTTACCAGTGGCTGCTGCCAGTGGCGATAAGT
CGTGTCTTACCGGGTTGGACTCAAGACGATAGTTACCGGATAAGGCGCAGCGGTCGGGCTGAACGGGGGG
TTCGTGCACACAGCCCAGCTTGGAGCGAACGACCTACACCGAACTGAGATACCTACAGCGTGAGCTATGA
GAAAGCGCCACGCTTCCCGAAGGGAGAAAGGCGGACAGGTATCCGGTAAGCGGCAGGGTCGGAACAGGAG
AGCGCACGAGGGAGCTTCCAGGGGGAAACGCCTGGTATCTTTATAGTCCTGTCGGGTTTCGCCACCTCTG
ACTTGAGCGTCGATTTTTGTGATGCTCGTCAGGGGGGCGGAGCCTATGGAAAAACGCCAGCAACGCGGCC
TTTTTACGGTTCCTGGCCTTTTGCTGGCCTTTTGCTCGGGGGATCTGCCAATTGAACATAACATGGTAGT
TACATATACTAGTAATATGGTTCGGCACACATTAAAAGTATAAAAACTATCTGAATTACGAATTACATAT
ATTGGTCATAAAAATCAATCAATCATCGTGTGTTTTATATGTCTCTTATCTAAGTATAAGAATATCCATA
GTTAATATTCACTTACGCTACCTTTTAACCTGTAATCATTGTCAACAGGATATGTTAACGACCCACATTG
ATAAACGCTAGTATTTCTTTTTCCTCTTCTTATTGGCCGGCTGTCTCTATACTCCCCTATAGTCTGTTTC
TTTTCGTTTCGATTGTCCCTATCAGTGATAGAGATGGCGCACATGGTACGCTGTGGTGCTCGCGGCTGGG
AACGAAACTCTGGGAGCTGCGATTGGCAGCTTAACAGGCATAACCTAGCGTTTTAGAGCTAGAAATAGCA
AGTTAAAATAAGGCTAGTCCGTTATCAACTTGAAAAAGTGGCACCGAGTCGGTGCTTTTTTCTCGAGCCA
TATCCAACTTCCAATTTAATCTTTCTTTTTTAATTTTCACTTATTTGCGATACAGAAAGAAAAAAGCGAT
AGTAACTATTGAATTTTGTTTGGATTTGGTTAGATTAGATATGGTTTCTCTTTATATTTACATGCTAAAA
ATGGGCTACACCAGAGATACATAATTAGATATATATACGCCAGTACACCTTATCGGCCCAAGCCTTGTCC
CAAGGCAGCGTTTTGTTCTTGGAAACGCTGCCCTACACGTTCGCTATGCTTCAAGAACTTTTCTGAGCAC
TTCATGATGCATGTTTGTTCCTTATTGGTTAGCTTTGATGTTGTGAAGTCATTGACACAGTCTGTGAAAC
ATCTTTCTACCAGATTAGAGTACAAACGCATGAAATCCTTCATTTGCTTTTGTTCCACTACTTTTTGGAA
CTCTTGTTGTTCTTTCCTGCAGGTAGTCGTGCAATGTATGACTTTAAGATTTGTGAGCAGGAAGAAAAGG
GAGAATCTTCTAACGATAAACCCTTGAAAAACTGGGTAGACTACGCTATGTTGAGTTGCTACGCAGGCTG
CACAATTACACGAGAATGCTCCCGCCTAGGATTTAAGGCTAAGGGACGTGCAATGCAGACGACAGATCTA
AATGACCGTGTCGGTGAAGTGTTCGCCAAACTTTTCGGTTAACACATGCAGTGATGCACGCGCGATGGTG
CTAAGTTACATATATATATATATGTATAGCCATAGTGATGTCTAAGTAACCTTTATGGTATATTTCTTAA
TGTGGAAAGATACTAGCGCGCGCACCCACACACAAGCTTCGTCTTTTCTTGAAGAAAAGAGGAAGCTCGC
TAAATGGGATTCCACTTTCCGTTCCCTGCCAGCTGATGGAAAAAGGTTAGTGGAACGATGAAGAATAAAA
AGAGAGATCCACTGAGGTGAAATTTCAGCTGACAGCGAGTTTCATGATCGTGATGAACAATGGTAACGAG
TTGTGGCTGTTGCCAGGGAGGGTGGTTCTCAACTTTTAATGTATGGCCAAATCGCTACTTGGGTTTGTTA
TATAACAAAGAAGAAATAATGAACTGATTCTCTTCCTCCTTCTTGTCCTTTCTTAATTCTGTTGTAATTA
CCTTCCTTTGTAATTTTTTTTGTAATTATTCTTCTTAATAATCCAAACAAACACACATATTACAATATAT
TAAAATGTCTAGATTAGATAAAAGTAAAGTGATTAACAGCGCATTAGAGCTGCTTAATGAGGTCGGAATC
GAAGGTTTAACAACCCGTAAACTCGCCCAGAAGCTAGGTGTAGAGCAGCCTACATTGTATTGGCATGTAA
AAAATAAGCGGGCTTTGCTCGACGCCTTAGCCATTGAGATGTTAGATAGGCACCATACTCACTTTTGCCC
TTTAGAAGGGGAAAGCTGGCAAGATTTTTTACGTAATAACGCTAAAAGTTTTAGATGTGCTTTACTAAGT
CATCGCGATGGAGCAAAAGTACATTTAGGTACACGGCCTACAGAAAAACAGTATGAAACTCTCGAAAATC
AATTAGCCTTTTTATGCCAACAAGGTTTTTCACTAGAGAATGCATTATATGCACTCAGCGCTGTGGGGCA
TTTTACTTTAGGTTGCGTATTGGAAGATCAAGAGCATCAAGTCGCTAAAGAAGAAAGGGAAACACCTACT
ACTGATAGTATGCCGCCATTATTACGACAAGCTATCGAATTATTTGATCACCAAGGTGCAGAGCCAGCCT
TCTTATTCGGCCTTGAATTGATCATATGCGGATTAGAAAAACAACTTAAATGTGAAAGTGGGTCTTAAGT
CTGAAGAATGAATGATTTGATGATTTCTTTTTCCCTCCATTTTTCTTACTGAATATATCAATGATATAGA
CTTGTATAGTTTATTATTTCAAATTAAGTAGCTATATATAGTCAAGATAACGTTTGTTTGACACGATTAC
ATTATTCGTCGACATCTTTTTTCAGCCTGTCGTGGTAGCAATTTGAGGAGTATTATTAATTGAATAGGTT
CATTTTGCGCTCGCATAAACAGTTTTCGTCAGGGACAGTATGTTGGAATGAGTGGTAATTAATGGTGACA
TGACATGTTATAGCAATAACCTTGATGTTTACATCGTAGTTTAATGTACACCCCGCGAATTCGTTCAAGT
AGGAGTGCACCAATTGCAAAGGGAAAAGCTGAATGGGCAGTTCGAACCGCGGTCTTTCCTGCGTTATCCC
CTGATTCTGTGGATAACCGTATTACCGCCTTTGAGTGAGCTGATACCGCTCGCCGCAGCCGAACGACCGA
GCGCAGCGAGTCAGTGAGCGAGGAAGCGGAAGAGCGCCCAATACGCAAACCGCCTCTCCCCGCGCGTTGG
CCGATTCATTAATGCAGCTGGCACGACAGGTTTCCCGACTGGAAAGCGGGCAGTGAGCGCAACGCAATTA
ATGTGAGTTAGCTCACTCATTAGGCACCCCAGGCTTTACACTTTATGCTTCCGGCTCGTATGTTGTGTGG
AATTGTGAGCGGATAACAATTTCACACAGGAAACAGCTATGACCATGATTACGCCAAGCGCGCAATTAAC
CCTCACTAAAGGGAACAAAAGCTGGAGCTCATAGCTTCAAAATGTTTCTACTCCTTTTTTACTCTTCCAG
ATTTTCTCGGACTCCGCGCATCGCCGTACCACTTCAAAACACCCAAGCACAGCATACTAAATTTCCCCTC
TTTCTTCCTCTAGGGTGTCGTTAATTACCCGTACTAAAGGTTTGGAAAAGAAAAAAGAGACCGCCTCGTT
TCTTTTTCTTCGTCGAAAAAGGCAATAAAAATTTTTATCACGTTTCTTTTTCTTGAAAATTTTTTTTTTG
ATTTTTTTCTCTTTCGATGACCTCCCATTGATATTTAAGTTAATAAACGGTCTTCAATTTCTCAAGTTTC
AGTTTCATTTTTCTTGTTCTATTACAACTTTTTTTACTTCTTGCTCATTAGAAAGAAAGCATAGCAATCT
AATCTAAGTTTTCTAGAACTAGTGGATCCCCCGGGAAAAATGGACAAGAAGTACTCCATTGGGCTCGATA
TCGGCACAAACAGCGTCGGTTGGGCCGTCATTACGGACGAGTACAAGGTGCCGAGCAAAAAATTCAAAGT
TCTGGGCAATACCGATCGCCACAGCATAAAGAAGAACCTCATTGGCGCCCTCCTGTTCGACTCCGGGGAG
ACGGCCGAAGCCACGCGGCTCAAAAGAACAGCACGGCGCAGATATACCCGCAGAAAGAATCGGATCTGCT
ACCTGCAGGAGATCTTTAGTAATGAGATGGCTAAGGTGGATGACTCTTTCTTCCATAGGCTGGAGGAGTC
CTTTTTGGTGGAGGAGGATAAAAAGCACGAGCGCCACCCAATCTTTGGCAATATCGTGGACGAGGTGGCG
TACCATGAAAAGTACCCAACCATATATCATCTGAGGAAGAAGCTTGTAGACAGTACTGATAAGGCTGACT
TGCGGTTGATCTATCTCGCGCTGGCGCATATGATCAAATTTCGGGGACACTTCCTCATCGAGGGGGACCT
GAACCCAGACAACAGCGATGTCGACAAACTCTTTATCCAACTGGTTCAGACTTACAATCAGCTTTTCGAA
GAGAACCCGATCAACGCATCCGGAGTTGACGCCAAAGCAATCCTGAGCGCTAGGCTGTCCAAATCCCGGC
GGCTCGAAAACCTCATCGCACAGCTCCCTGGGGAGAAGAAGAACGGCCTGTTTGGTAATCTTATCGCCCT
GTCACTCGGGCTGACCCCCAACTTTAAATCTAACTTCGACCTGGCCGAAGATGCCAAGCTTCAACTGAGC
AAAGACACCTACGATGATGATCTCGACAATCTGCTGGCCCAGATCGGCGACCAGTACGCAGACCTTTTTT
TGGCGGCAAAGAACCTGTCAGACGCCATTCTGCTGAGTGATATTCTGCGAGTGAACACGGAGATCACCAA
AGCTCCGCTGAGCGCTAGTATGATCAAGCGCTATGATGAGCACCACCAAGACTTGACTTTGCTGAAGGCC
CTTGTCAGACAGCAACTGCCTGAGAAGTACAAGGAAATTTTCTTCGATCAGTCTAAAAATGGCTACGCCG
GATACATTGACGGCGGAGCAAGCCAGGAGGAATTTTACAAATTTATTAAGCCCATCTTGGAAAAAATGGA
CGGCACCGAGGAGCTGCTGGTAAAGCTTAACAGAGAAGATCTGTTGCGCAAACAGCGCACTTTCGACAAT
GGAAGCATCCCCCACCAGATTCACCTGGGCGAACTGCACGCTATCCTCAGGCGGCAAGAGGATTTCTACC
CCTTTTTGAAAGATAACAGGGAAAAGATTGAGAAAATCCTCACATTTCGGATACCCTACTATGTAGGCCC
CCTCGCCCGGGGAAATTCCAGATTCGCGTGGATGACTCGCAAATCAGAAGAGACCATCACTCCCTGGAAC
TTCGAGGAAGTCGTGGATAAGGGGGCCTCTGCCCAGTCCTTCATCGAAAGGATGACTAACTTTGATAAAA
ATCTGCCTAACGAAAAGGTGCTTCCTAAACACTCTCTGCTGTACGAGTACTTCACAGTTTATAACGAGCT
CACCAAGGTCAAATACGTCACAGAAGGGATGAGAAAGCCAGCATTCCTGTCTGGAGAGCAGAAGAAAGCT
ATCGTGGACCTCCTCTTCAAGACGAACCGGAAAGTTACCGTGAAACAGCTCAAAGAAGACTATTTCAAAA
AGATTGAATGTTTCGACTCTGTTGAAATCAGCGGAGTGGAGGATCGCTTCAACGCATCCCTGGGAACGTA
TCACGATCTCCTGAAAATCATTAAAGACAAGGACTTCCTGGACAATGAGGAGAACGAGGACATTCTTGAG
GACATTGTCCTCACCCTTACGTTGTTTGAAGATAGGGAGATGATTGAAGAACGCTTGAAAACTTACGCTC
ATCTCTTCGACGACAAAGTCATGAAACAGCTCAAGAGGCGCCGATATACAGGATGGGGGCGGCTGTCAAG
AAAACTGATCAATGGGATCCGAGACAAGCAGAGTGGAAAGACAATCCTGGATTTTCTTAAGTCCGATGGA
TTTGCCAACCGGAACTTCATGCAGTTGATCCATGATGACTCTCTCACCTTTAAGGAGGACATCCAGAAAG
CACAAGTTTCTGGCCAGGGGGACAGTCTTCACGAGCACATCGCTAATCTTGCAGGTAGCCCAGCTATCAA
AAAGGGAATACTGCAGACCGTTAAGGTCGTGGATGAACTCGTCAAAGTAATGGGAAGGCATAAGCCCGAG
AATATCGTTATCGAGATGGCCCGAGAGAACCAAACTACCCAGAAGGGACAGAAGAACAGTAGGGAAAGGA
TGAAGAGGATTGAAGAGGGTATAAAAGAACTGGGGTCCCAAATCCTTAAGGAACACCCAGTTGAAAACAC
CCAGCTTCAGAATGAGAAGCTCTACCTGTACTACCTGCAGAACGGCAGGGACATGTACGTGGATCAGGAA
CTGGACATCAATCGGCTCTCCGACTACGACGTGGATCATATCGTGCCCCAGTCTTTTCTCAAAGATGATT
CTATTGATAATAAAGTGTTGACAAGATCCGATAAAAATAGAGGGAAGAGTGATAACGTCCCCTCAGAAGA
AGTTGTCAAGAAAATGAAAAATTATTGGCGGCAGCTGCTGAACGCCAAACTGATCACACAACGGAAGTTC
GATAATCTGACTAAGGCTGAACGAGGTGGCCTGTCTGAGTTGGATAAAGCCGGCTTCATCAAAAGGCAGC
TTGTTGAGACACGCCAGATCACCAAGCACGTGGCCCAAATTCTCGATTCACGCATGAACACCAAGTACGA
TGAAAATGACAAACTGATTCGAGAGGTGAAAGTTATTACTCTGAAGTCTAAGCTGGTCTCAGATTTCAGA
AAGGACTTTCAGTTTTATAAGGTGAGAGAGATCAACAATTACCACCATGCGCATGATGCCTACCTGAATG
CAGTGGTAGGCACTGCACTTATCAAAAAATATCCCAAGCTTGAATCTGAATTTGTTTACGGAGACTATAA
AGTGTACGATGTTAGGAAAATGATCGCAAAGTCTGAGCAGGAAATAGGCAAGGCCACCGCTAAGTACTTC
TTTTACAGCAATATTATGAATTTTTTCAAGACCGAGATTACACTGGCCAATGGAGAGATTCGGAAGCGAC
CACTTATCGAAACAAACGGAGAAACAGGAGAAATCGTGTGGGACAAGGGTAGGGATTTCGCGACAGTCCG
GAAGGTCCTGTCCATGCCGCAGGTGAACATCGTTAAAAAGACCGAAGTACAGACCGGAGGCTTCTCCAAG
GAAAGTATCCTCCCGAAAAGGAACAGCGACAAGCTGATCGCACGCAAAAAAGATTGGGACCCCAAGAAAT
ACGGCGGATTCGATTCTCCTACAGTCGCTTACAGTGTACTGGTTGTGGCCAAAGTGGAGAAAGGGAAGTC
TAAAAAACTCAAAAGCGTCAAGGAACTGCTGGGCATCACAATCATGGAGCGATCAAGCTTCGAAAAAAAC
CCCATCGACTTTCTCGAGGCGAAAGGATATAAAGAGGTCAAAAAAGACCTCATCATTAAGCTTCCCAAGT
ACTCTCTCTTTGAGCTTGAAAACGGCCGGAAACGAATGCTCGCTAGTGCGGGCGAGCTGCAGAAAGGTAA
CGAGCTGGCACTGCCCTCTAAATACGTTAATTTCTTGTATCTGGCCAGCCACTATGAAAAGCTCAAAGGG
TCTCCCGAAGATAATGAGCAGAAGCAGCTGTTCGTGGAACAACACAAACACTACCTTGATGAGATCATCG
AGCAAATAAGCGAATTCTCCAAAAGAGTGATCCTCGCCGACGCTAACCTCGATAAGGTGCTTTCTGCTTA
CAATAAGCACAGGGATAAGCCCATCAGGGAGCAGGCAGAAAACATTATCCACTTGTTTACTCTGACCAAC
TTGGGCGCGCCTGCAGCCTTCAAGTACTTCGACACCACCATAGACAGAAAGCGGTACACCTCTACAAAGG
AGGTCCTGGACGCCACACTGATTCATCAGTCAATTACGGGGCTCTATGAAACAAGAATCGACCTCTCTCA
GCTCGGTGGAGACAGCAGGGCTGACCCCAAGAAGAAGAGGAAGGTGTGATCTCTTCTCGAGTCATGTAAT
TAGTTATGTCACGCTTACATTCACGCCCTCCCCCCACATCCGCTCTAACCGAAAAGGAAGGAGTTAGACA
ACCTGAAGTCTAGGTCCCTATTTATTTTTTTATAGTTATGTTAGTATTAAGAACGTTATTTATATTTCAA
ATTTTTCTTTTTTTTCTGTACAGACGCGTGTACGCATGTAACATTATACTGAAAACCTTGCTTGAGAAGG
TTTTGGGACGCTCGAAGGCTTTAATTTGCGGCCGGTACCCAATTCGCCCTATAGTGAGTCGTATTACGCG
CGCTCACTGGCCGTCGTTTTACAACGTCGTGACTGGGAAAACCCTGGCGTTACCCAACTTAATCGCCTTG
CAGCACATCCCCCTTTCGCCAGCTGGCGTAATAGCGAAGAGGCCCGCACCGATCGCCCTTCCCAACAGTT
GCGCAGCCTGAATGGCGAATGG
[124 nt withheld, positions 10593-10716]
C
[91 nt withheld, positions 10718-10808]
A
[49 nt withheld, positions 10810-10858]
CCTTTGACGTTGGAGTCCACGTTCTTT
[37 nt withheld, positions 10886-10922]
ACCCTATCTCGGTCTATTCTTTTGATTTATAAGGGATTTTGCCGATTTCGGCCTATTGGTTAAAAAATGA
GCTGATTTAACAAAAATTTAACGCGAATTTTAACAAAATATTAACGCTTACAATTTCCTGATGCGGTATT
TTCTCCTTACGCATCTGTGCGGTATTTCACACCGCATAGATCGGCAAGTGCACAAACAATACTTAAATAA
ATACTACTCAGTAATAACCTATTTCTTAGCATTTTTGACGAAATTTGCTATTTTGTTAGAGTCTTTTACA
CCATTTGTCTCCACACCTCCGCTTACATCAACACCAATAACGCCATTTAATCTAAGCGCATCACCAACAT
TTTCTGGCGTCAGTCCACCAGCTAACATAAAATGTAAGCTTTCGGGGCTCTCTTGCCTTCCAACCCAGTC
AGAAATCGAGTTCCAATCCAAAAGTTCACCTGTCCCACCTGCTTCTGAATCAAACAAGGGAATAAACGAA
TGAGGTTTCTGTGAAGCTGCACTGAGTAGTATGTTGCAGTCTTTTGGAAATACGAGTCTTTTAATAACTG
GCAAACCGAGGAACTCTTGGTATTCTTGCCACGACTCATCTCCATGCAGTTGGACGATATCAATGCCGTA
ATCATTGACCAGAGCCAAAACATCCTCCTTAGGTTGATTACGAAACACGCCAACCAAGTATTTCGGAGTG
CCTGAACTATTTTTATATGCTTTTACAAGACTTGAAATTTTCCTTGCAATAACCGGGTCAATTGTTCTCT
TTCTATTGGGCACACATATAATACCCAGCAAGTCAGCATCGGAATCTAGAGCACATTCTGCGG
